>Addgene plasmid #18665 | mEGFP-HRas S17N | depositor full sequence | sequence record 8809 | Author sequence
TCAATATTGGCCATTAGCCATATTATTCATTGGTTATATAGCATAAATCAATATTGGCTATTGGCCATTG
CATACGTTGTATCTATATCATAATATGTACATTTATATTGGCTCATGTCCAATATGACCGCCATGTTGGC
ATTGATTATTGACTAGTTATTAATAGTAATCAATTACGGGGTCATTAGTTCATAGCCCATATATGGAGTT
CCGCGTTACATAACTTACGGTAAATGGCCCGCCTGGCTGACCGCCCAACGACCCCCGCCCATTGACGTCA
ATAATGACGTATGTTCCCATAGTAACGCCAATAGGGACTTTCCATTGACGTCAATGGGTGGAGTATTTAC
GGTAAACTGCCCACTTGGCAGTACATCAAGTGTATCATATGCCAAGTCCGCCCCCTATTGACGTCAATGA
CGGTAAATGGCCCGCCTGGCATTATGCCCAGTACATGACCTTACGGGACTTTCCTACTTGGCAGTACATC
TACGTATTAGTCATCGCTATTACCATGGTGATGCGGTTTTGGCAGTACACCAATGGGCGTGGATAGCGGT
TTGACTCACGGGGATTTCCAAGTCTCCACCCCATTGACGTCAATGGGAGTTTGTTTTGGCACCAAAATCA
ACGGGACTTTCCAAAATGTCGTAATAACCCCGCCCCGTTGACGCAAATGGGCGGTAGGCGTGTACGGTGG
GAGGTCTATATAAGCAGAGCTCGTTTAGTGAACCGTCAGATCACTAGAAGCTTTATTGCGGTAGTTTATC
ACAGTTAAATTGCTAACGCAGTCAGTGCTTCTGACACAACAGTCTCGAACTTAAGCTGCAGAAGTTGGTC
GTGAGGCACTGGGCAGGTAAGTATCAAGGTTACAAGACAGGTTTAAGGAGACCAATAGAAACTGGGCTTG
TCGAGACAGAGAAGACTCTTGCGTTTCTGATAGGCACCTATTGGTCTTACTGACATCCACTTTGCCTTTC
TCTCCACAGGTGTCCACTCCCAGTTCAATTACAGCTCTTAAGGCTAGAGTACTTAATACGACTCACTATA
GGCTAGCCTCGAGAATTCACGCGTGGTACCTCTAGCGCTACCGGTCGCCACCATGGTGAGCAAGGGCGAG
GAGCTGTTCACCGGGGTGGTGCCCATCCTGGTCGAGCTGGACGGCGACGTAAACGGCCACAAGTTCAGCG
TGTCCGGCGAGGGCGAGGGCGATGCCACCTACGGCAAGCTGACCCTGAAGTTCATCTGCACCACCGGCAA
GCTGCCCGTGCCCTGGCCCACCCTCGTGACCACCCTGACCTACGGCGTGCAGTGCTTCAGCCGCTACCCC
GACCACATGAAGCAGCACGACTTCTTCAAGTCCGCCATGCCCGAAGGCTACGTCCAGGAGCGCACCATCT
TCTTCAAGGACGACGGCAACTACAAGACCCGCGCCGAGGTGAAGTTCGAGGGCGACACCCTGGTGAACCG
CATCGAGCTGAAGGGCATCGACTTCAAGGAGGACGGCAACATCCTGGGGCACAAGCTGGAGTACAACTAC
AACAGCCACAACGTCTATATCATGGCCGACAAGCAGAAGAACGGCATCAAGGTGAACTTCAAGATCCGCC
ACAACATCGAGGACGGCAGCGTGCAGCTCGCCGACCACTACCAGCAGAACACCCCCATCGGCGACGGCCC
CGTGCTGCTGCCCGACAACCACTACCTGAGCACCCAGTCCAAGCTGAGCAAAGACCCCAACGAGAAGCGC
GATCACATGGTCCTGCTGGAGTTCGTGACCGCCGCCGGGATCACTCTCGGCATGGACGAGCTGTACAAGT
CCGGACTCGAGATGACGGAATATAAGCTGGTGGTGGTGGGCGCCGGCGGTGTGGGCAAGAATGCGCTGAC
CATCCAGCTGATCCAGAACCATTTTGTGGACGAATACGACCCCACTATAGAGGATTCCTACCGGAAGCAG
GTGGTCATTGATGGGGAGACGTGCCTGTTGGACATCCTGGATACCGCCGGCCAGGAGGAGTACAGCGCCA
TGCGGGACCAGTACATGCGCACCGGGGAGGGCTTCCTGTGTGTGTTTGCCATCAACAACACCAAGTCTTT
TGAGGACATCCACCAGTACAGGGAGCAGATCAAACGGGTGAAGGACTCGGATGACGTGCCCATGGTGCTG
GTGGGGAACAAGTGTGACCTGGCTGCACGCACTGTGGAATCTCGGCAGGCTCAGGACCTCGCCCGAAGCT
ACGGCATCCCCTACATCGAGACCTCGGCCAAGACCCGGCAGGGAGTGGAGGATGCCTTCTACACGTTGGT
GCGTGAGATCCGGCAGCACAAGCTGCGGAAGCTGAACCCTCCTGATGAGAGTGGCCCCGGCTGCATGAGC
TGCAAGTGTGTGCTCTCCTGAGCGGCCGCTTCGAGCAGACATGATAAGATACATTGATGAGTTTGGACAA
ACCACAACTAGAATGCAGTGAAAAAAATGCTTTATTTGTGAAATTTGTGATGCTATTGCTTTATTTGTAA
CCATTATAAGCTGCAATAAACAAGTTAACAACAACAATTGCATTCATTTTATGTTTCAGGTTCAGGGGGA
GATGTGGGAGGTTTTTTAAAGCAAGTAAAACCTCTACAAATGTGGTAAAATCGATAAGGATCCGGGCTGG
CGTAATAGCGAAGAGGCCCGCACCGATCGCCCTTCCCAACAGTTGCGCAGCCTGAATGGCGAATGG
[124 nt withheld, positions 2727-2850]
C
[91 nt withheld, positions 2852-2942]
A
[49 nt withheld, positions 2944-2992]
CCTTTGACGTTGGAGTCCACGTTCTTT
[37 nt withheld, positions 3020-3056]
ACCCTATCTCGGTCTATTCTTTTGATTTATAAGGGATTTTGCCGATTTCGGCCTATTGGTTAAAAAATGA
GCTGATTTAACAAAAATTTAACGCGAATTTTAACAAAATATTAACGCTTACAATTTCCTGATGCGGTATT
TTCTCCTTACGCATCTGTGCGGTATTTCACACCGCATATGGTGCACTCTCAGTACAATCTGCTCTGATGC
CGCATAGTTAAGCCAGCCCCGACACCCGCCAACACCCGCTGACGCGCCCTGACGGGCTTGTCTGCTCCCG
GCATCCGCTTACAGACAAGCTGTGACCGTCTCCGGGAGCTGCATGTGTCAGAGGTTTTCACCGTCATCAC
CGAAACGCGCGAGACGAAAGGGCCTCGTGATACGCCTATTTTTATAGGTTAATGTCATGATAATAATGGT
TTCTTAGACGTCAGGTGGCACTTTTCGGGGAAATGTGCGCGGAACCCCTATTTGTTTATTTTTCTAAATA
CATTCAAATATGTATCCGCTCATGAGACAATAACCCTGATAAATGCTTCAATAATATTGAAAAAGGAAGA
GTATGAGTATTCAACATTTCCGTGTCGCCCTTATTCCCTTTTTTGCGGCATTTTGCCTTCCTGTTTTTGC
TCACCCAGAAACGCTGGTGAAAGTAAAAGATGCTGAAGATCAGTTGGGTGCACGAGTGGGTTACATCGAA
CTGGATCTCAACAGCGGTAAGATCCTTGAGAGTTTTCGCCCCGAAGAACGTTTTCCAATGATGAGCACTT
TTAAAGTTCTGCTATGTGGCGCGGTATTATCCCGTATTGACGCCGGGCAAGAGCAACTCGGTCGCCGCAT
ACACTATTCTCAGAATGACTTGGTTGAGTACTCACCAGTCACAGAAAAGCATCTTACGGATGGCATGACA
GTAAGAGAATTATGCAGTGCTGCCATAACCATGAGTGATAACACTGCGGCCAACTTACTTCTGACAACGA
TCGGAGGACCGAAGGAGCTAACCGCTTTTTTGCACAACATGGGGGATCATGTAACTCGCCTTGATCGTTG
GGAACCGGAGCTGAATGAAGCCATACCAAACGACGAGCGTGACACCACGATGCCTGTAGCAATGGCAACA
ACGTTGCGCAAACTATTAACTGGCGAACTACTTACTCTAGCTTCCCGGCAACAATTAATAGACTGGATGG
AGGCGGATAAAGTTGCAGGACCACTTCTGCGCTCGGCCCTTCCGGCTGGCTGGTTTATTGCTGATAAATC
TGGAGCCGGTGAGCGTGGGTCTCGCGGTATCATTGCAGCACTGGGGCCAGATGGTAAGCCCTCCCGTATC
GTAGTTATCTACACGACGGGGAGTCAGGCAACTATGGATGAACGAAATAGACAGATCGCTGAGATAGGTG
CCTCACTGATTAAGCATTGGTAACTGTCAGACCAAGTTTACTCATATATACTTTAGATTGATTTAAAACT
TCATTTTTAATTTAAAAGGATCTAGGTGAAGATCCTTTTTGATAATCTCATGACCAAAATCCCTTAACGT
GAGTTTTCGTTCCACTGAGCGTCAGACCCCGTAGAAAAGATCAAAGGATCTTCTTGAGATCCTTTTTTTC
TGCGCGTAATCTGCTGCTTGCAAACAAAAAAACCACCGCTACCAGCGGTGGTTTGTTTGCCGGATCAAGA
GCTACCAACTCTTTTTCCGAAGGTAACTGGCTTCAGCAGAGCGCAGATACCAAATACTGTTCTTCTAGTG
TAGCCGTAGTTAGGCCACCACTTCAAGAACTCTGTAGCACCGCCTACATACCTCGCTCTGCTAATCCTGT
TACCAGTGGCTGCTGCCAGTGGCGATAAGTCGTGTCTTACCGGGTTGGACTCAAGACGATAGTTACCGGA
TAAGGCGCAGCGGTCGGGCTGAACGGGGGGTTCGTGCACACAGCCCAGCTTGGAGCGAACGACCTACACC
GAACTGAGATACCTACAGCGTGAGCTATGAGAAAGCGCCACGCTTCCCGAAGGGAGAAAGGCGGACAGGT
ATCCGGTAAGCGGCAGGGTCGGAACAGGAGAGCGCACGAGGGAGCTTCCAGGGGGAAACGCCTGGTATCT
TTATAGTCCTGTCGGGTTTCGCCACCTCTGACTTGAGCGTCGATTTTTGTGATGCTCGTCAGGGGGGCGG
AGCCTATGGAAAAACGCCAGCAACGCGGCCTTTTTACGGTTCCTGGCCTTTTGCTGGCCTTTTGCTCACA
TGGCTCGACAGATCT
Features (pLannotate 1.2.2; 15 found; start..end, strand, type, name):
    140..517     +  enhancer       CMV enhancer: human cytomegalovirus immediate early enhancer
    519..718     +  promoter       CMV promoter: human cytomegalovirus (CMV) immediate early promoter
    857..989     +  intron         chimeric intron: chimera between introns from human β-globin and immunoglobulin heavy chain genes
   1034..1052    +  promoter       T7 promoter: promoter for bacteriophage T7 RNA polymerase
   1103..1819    +  CDS            mEGFP: mEGFP is a basic (constitutively fluorescent) green fluorescent protein published in 2002, derived from Aequorea victoria. It has moderate acid sensitivity.
   1832..2401    +  CDS            H-Ras: human small GTPase proto-oncoprotein
   2425..2546    -  polyA_signal   SV40 poly(A) signal: SV40 polyadenylation signal
   2569..2637    -  CDS            large T antigen (fragment): large T antigen from SV40 (simian virus 40)
   2656..2723    +  CDS            lacZα (fragment): LacZα fragment of β-galactosidase; lacZ fragment
   2727..3155    +  rep_origin     f1 ori (sequence partly withheld): f1 bacteriophage origin of replication; arrow indicates direction of (+) strand synthesis
   3183..3282    -  misc_feature   bom (fragment): basis of mobility region from pBR322
   3384..3419    -  CDS            rop (fragment): Rop protein, which maintains plasmids at low copy number; rop
   3514..3618    +  promoter       AmpR promoter: bla
   3619..4479    +  CDS            AmpR: β-lactamase; bla; confers resistance to ampicillin, carbenicillin, and related antibiotics
   4650..5238    +  rep_origin     ori: high-copy-number ColE1/pMB1/pBR322/pUC origin of replication
