[The description below was written by a language model from this plasmid's Addgene catalogue record and pLannotate feature annotations shown in this document.]
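Description:
mEGFP-HRas S17N is a mammalian expression plasmid built on the pCI backbone that encodes human H-Ras carrying the S17N substitution, fused at its N terminus to monomeric EGFP. The annotated sequence is about 5.3 kb. Propagation in bacteria relies on a high-copy ColE1/pUC-type origin and a β-lactamase gene with its own promoter conferring ampicillin resistance. An f1 phage origin is also present, which in principle allows single-stranded DNA production. Short fragments annotated as lacZα, bom, rop and SV40 large T antigen appear to be backbone remnants rather than functional elements. No mammalian selection marker is annotated, so the construct is suited to transient transfection.

The expression cassette is driven by the human cytomegalovirus immediate-early enhancer and promoter, followed by the chimeric β-globin/immunoglobulin heavy chain intron that pCI uses to improve mRNA processing and expression. A T7 promoter sits just upstream of the coding region and could support in vitro transcription. The mEGFP open reading frame is followed after a short linker by the H-Ras coding sequence, and transcripts terminate at an SV40 polyadenylation signal. Placing the fluorescent protein at the N terminus leaves the C-terminal end of Ras free, which is the region needed for its lipid modification and membrane targeting. S17N is widely known as a dominant-negative, inactive form of Ras. The associated publication concerns two-photon fluorescence lifetime imaging of Ras activation in neuronal dendrites and spines, where mEGFP-tagged Ras would serve as the fluorescent donor. This mutant is therefore likely an inactive control for such a sensor, although the record does not state its role explicitly.
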