Addgene plasmid #18665: mEGFP-HRas S17N
Depositing lab: Karel Svoboda. Publication: Supersensitive Ras activation in dendrites and spines revealed by two-photon fluorescence lifetime imaging. Yasuda R, Harvey CD, Zhong H, Sobczyk A, van Aelst L, Svoboda K. Nat Neurosci. 2006 Feb . 9(2):283-91. 10.1038/nn1635 PubMed 16429133.
Backbone
  Vector backbone: pCI
  Backbone manufacturer: Promega
  Backbone size w/o insert (bp): 4000
  Vector type: Mammalian Expression
Growth in bacteria
  Bacterial resistance: Ampicillin, 100 μg/mL
  Growth temperature: 37°C
  Growth strain: DH5alpha
  Copy number: High Copy
Gene/Insert
  Gene/Insert name: H-Ras (alt name: HRas)
  Species: H. sapiens (human)
  Insert size (bp): 600
  Mutation: S17N mutation in H-Ras
  Entrez Gene: HRAS (a.k.a. C-BAS/HAS, C-H-RAS, C-HA-RAS1, CTLO, H-RASIDX, HAMSV, HRAS1, RASH1, p21ras)
  Tag / fusion protein: monomeric EGFP (N terminal on insert)
  Cloning method: Restriction Enzyme
  Sequencing primers: 5′ CMV Forward
Terms and licenses: Academic/Nonprofit Terms; Industry Terms: Not Available to Industry
How to cite: mEGFP-HRas S17N was a gift from Karel Svoboda (Addgene plasmid # 18665 ; http://n2t.net/addgene:18665 ; RRID:Addgene_18665)
