>Addgene plasmid #18665 | mEGFP-HRas S17N | addgene partial sequence | sequence record 24555 | CMV-F 5'-CGCAAATGGGCGGTAGGCGTG-3'
CGNNGGGCATTAGCAGAGCTGTTAGTGAACCGTCAGATCACTAGAAGCTTTATTGCGGTAGTTTATCACA
GNTTAAATTGCTAACGCAGTCAGTGCTTCTGACACAACAGTCTCGAACTTAAGCTGCAGAAGTTGGTCGT
GAGGCACTGGGCAGGTAAGTATCAAGGTTACAAGACAGGTTTAAGGAGACCAATAGAAACTGGGCTTGTC
GAGACAGAGAAGACTCTTGCGTTTCTGATAGGCACCTATTGGTCTTACTGACATCCACTTTGCCTTTCTC
TCCACAGGTGTCCACTCCCAGTTCAATTACAGCTCTTAAGGCTAGAGTACTTAATACGACTCACTATAGG
CTAGCGCTACCGGTCGCCACCATGGTGAGCAAGGGCGAGGAGCTGTTCACCGGGGTGGTGCCCATCCTGG
TCGAGCTGGACGGCGACGTAAACGGCCACAAGTTCAGCGTGTCCGGCGAGGGCGAGGGCGATGCCACCTA
CGGCAAGCTGACCCTGAAGTTCATCTGCACCACCGGCAAGCTGCCCGTGCCCTGGCCCACCCTCGTGACC
ACCCTGACCTACGGCGTGCAGTGCTTCAGCCGCTACCCCGACCACATGAAGCAGCACGACTTCTTCANNN
CCGCCATGCCCGAAGGCTACGTCNTGGAACGCCACATTCTTCTTTCAAGGACGACGGCAACTACAANACC
CGCGCCGAGTGAATTNNNGAGGGCGACACCCTGGTGAACCGCATCGAGCTGAAGGCATCGACTTCAAGGA
AGACGNNACTTCTTGGGNCAAAGCTGGAGTAATCTACTACNCCACCCCCTCTTTNNTTNCTGNCGANANN
AAAGACGGGTCAAGTNAAN
