>Addgene plasmid #18665 | mEGFP-HRas S17N | addgene partial sequence | sequence record 24556 | Hras-R 5'-acgtcatccgagtccttcac-3'
CNNNATGGNGGAGTCCTCAAAGACTTGGTGTTGTTGATGGCAAACACACACAGGAAGCCCTCCCCGGTGC
GCATGTACTGGTCCCGCATGGCGCTGTACTCCTCCTGGCCGGCGGTATCCAGGATGTCCAACAGGCACGT
CTCCCCATCAATGACCACCTGCTTCCGGTAGGAATCCTCTATAGTGGGGTCGTATTCGTCCACAAAATGG
TTCTGGATCAGCTGGATGGTCAGCGCATTCTTGCCCACACCGCCGGCGCCCACCACCACCAGCTTATATT
CCGTCATCTCGAGTCCGGACTTGTACAGCTCGTCCATGCCGAGAGTGATCCCGGCGGCGGTCACGAACTC
CAGCAGGACCATGTGATCGCGCTTCTCGTTGGGGTCTTTGCTCAGCTTGGACTGGGTGCTCAGGTAGTGG
TTGTCGGGCAGCAGCACGGGGCCGTCGCCGATGGGGGTGTTCTGCTGGTAGTGGTCGGCGAGCTGCACGC
TGCCGTCCTCGATGTTGTGGCGGATCTTGAAGTTCACCTTGATGCCGTTCTTCTGCTTGTCGGCCATGAT
ATAGACGTTGTGGCTGTTGTAGTTGTACTCCAGCTTGTGCCCCAGGATGTTGCCGTCCTCCTTGAAGTCG
ATGCCCTTCAGCTCGATGCGGTTCACCAGGGTGTCGCCCTCGAACTTCACCTCGGCGCGGGTGTTGTAGT
TGCCGTCGTCCTTGAAAAAATGGTGCGCTCCTGGACTANCNTCNGGCATGGCGGANNTAANAANTCTGCT
GCTNCATGTGNTCNGGTANGCTGAANACTGCACCCCTANTCAGGGGTCNNANGTGGCAGGACGGCANTNC
TNGGTNA
